>Addgene plasmid #22041 | HA-VHL L158S-pRc/CMV | depositor full sequence | sequence record 10113 | Author sequence
GACGGATCGGGAGATCTCCCGATCCCCTATGGTCGACTCTCAGTACAATCTGCTCTGATGCCGCATAGTT
AAGCCAGTATCTGCTCCCTGCTTGTGTGTTGGAGGTCGCTGAGTAGTGCGCGAGCAAAATTTAAGCTACA
ACAAGGCAAGGCTTGACCGACAATTGCATGAAGAATCTGCTTAGGGTTAGGCGTTTTGCGCTGCTTCGCG
ATGTACGGGCCAGATATACGCGTTGACATTGATTATTGACTAGTTATTAATAGTAATCAATTACGGGGTC
ATTAGTTCATAGCCCATATATGGAGTTCCGCGTTACATAACTTACGGTAAATGGCCCGCCTGGCTGACCG
CCCAACGACCCCCGCCCATTGACGTCAATAATGACGTATGTTCCCATAGTAACGCCAATAGGGACTTTCC
ATTGACGTCAATGGGTGGACTATTTACGGTAAACTGCCCACTTGGCAGTACATCAAGTGTATCATATGCC
AAGTACGCCCCCTATTGACGTCAATGACGGTAAATGGCCCGCCTGGCATTATGCCCAGTACATGACCTTA
TGGGACTTTCCTACTTGGCAGTACATCTACGTATTAGTCATCGCTATTACCATGGTGATGCGGTTTTGGC
AGTACATCAATGGGCGTGGATAGCGGTTTGACTCACGGGGATTTCCAAGTCTCCACCCCATTGACGTCAA
TGGGAGTTTGTTTTGGCACCAAAATCAACGGGACTTTCCAAAATGTCGTAACAACTCCGCCCCATTGACG
CAAATGGGCGGTAGGCGTGTACGGTGGGAGGTCTATATAAGCAGAGCTCTCTGGCTAACTAGAGAACCCA
CTGCTTACTGGCTTATCGAAATTAATACGACTCACTATAGGGAGACCCAAGCTTACCATGGCCTACCCCT
ACGACGTGCCCGACTACGCCTCCCTCGGATCCGCCACCATGCCCCGGAGGGCGGAGAACTGGGACGAGGC
CGAGGTAGGCGCGGAGGAGGCAGGCGTCGAAGAGTACGGCCCTGAAGAAGACGGCGGGGAGGAGTCGGGC
GCCGAGGAGTCCGGCCCGGAAGAGTCCGGCCCGGAGGAACTGGGCGCCGAGGAGGAGATGGAGGCCGGGC
GGCCGCGGCCCGTGCTGCGCTCGGTGAACTCGCGCGAGCCCTCCCAGGTCATCTTCTGCAATCGCAGTCC
GCGCGTCGTGCTGCCCGTATGGCTCAACTTCGACGGCGAGCCGCAGCCCTACCCAACGCTGCCGCCTGGC
ACGGGCCGCCGCATCCACAGCTACCGAGGTCACCTTTGGCTCTTCAGAGATGCAGGGACACACGATGGGC
TTCTGGTTAACCAAACTGAATTATTTGTGCCATCTCTCAATGTTGACGGACAGCCTATTTTTGCCAATAT
CACACTGCCAGTGTATACTTCGAAAGAGCGATGCCTCCAGGTTGTCCGGAGCCTAGTCAAGCCTGAGAAT
TACAGGAGACTGGACATCGTCAGGTCGCTCTACGAAGATCTGGAAGACCACCCAAATGTGCAGAAAGACC
TGGAGCGGCTGACACAGGAGCGCATTGCACATCAACGGATGGGAGATTGAATTCTGCAGATATCCATCAC
ACTGGCGGCCGCTCGAGCATGCATCTAGAGGGCCCTATTCTATAGTGTCACCTAAATGCTAGAGCTCGCT
GATCAGCCTCGACTGTGCCTTCTAGTTGCCAGCCATCTGTTGTTTGCCCCTCCCCCGTGCCTTCCTTGAC
CCTGGAAGGTGCCACTCCCACTGTCCTTTCCTAATAAAATGAGGAAATTGCATCGCATTGTCTGAGTAGG
TGTCATTCTATTCTGGGGGGTGGGGTGGGGCAGGACAGCAAGGGGGAGGATTGGGAAGACAATAGCAGGC
ATGCTGGGGATGCGGTGGGCTCTATGGCTTCTGAGGCGGAAAGAACCAGCTGGGGCTCGAGGGGGGATCC
CC
[124 nt withheld, positions 1963-2086]
C
[32 nt withheld, positions 2088-2119]
CA
[57 nt withheld, positions 2122-2178]
A
[49 nt withheld, positions 2180-2228]
CCTTTGACGTTGGAGTCCACGTTCTTT
[37 nt withheld, positions 2256-2292]
ACCCTATCTCGGTCTATTCTTTTGATTTATAAGGGATTTTGGGGATTTCGGCCTATTGGTTAAAAAATGA
GCTGATTTAACAAAAATTTAACGCGAATTTTAACAAAAT
[37 nt withheld, positions 2402-2438]
T
[37 nt withheld, positions 2440-2476]
GGGTACCGAGCTCGAATTCTGTGGAATGTGTGTCAGTTAGGGTGTGGAAAGTCCCCAGGCTCCCCAGGCA
GGCAGAAGTATGCAAAGCATGCATCTCAATTAGTCAGCAACCAGGTGTGGAAAGTCCCCAGGCTCCCCAG
CAGGCAGAAGTATGCAAAGCATGCATCTCAATTAGTCAGCAACCATAGTCCCGCCCCTAACTCCGCCCAT
CCCGCCCCTAACTCCGCCCAGTTCCGCCCATTCTCCGCCCCATGGCTGACTAATTTTTTTTATTTATGCA
GAGGCCGAGGCCGCCTCGGCCTCTGAGCTATTCCAGAAGTAGTGAGGAGGCTTTTTTGGAGGCCTAGGCT
TTTGCAAAAAGCTCCCGGGAGCTTGGATATCCATTTTCGGATCTGATCAAGAGACAGGATGAGGATCGTT
TCGCATGATTGAACAAGATGGATTGCACGCAGGTTCTCCGGCCGCTTGGGTGGAGAGGCTATTCGGCTAT
GACTGGGCACAACAGACAATCGGCTGCTCTGATGCCGCCGTGTTCCGGCTGTCAGCGCAGGGGCGCCCGG
TTCTTTTTGTCAAGACCGACCTGTCCGGTGCCCTGAATGAACTGCAGGACGAGGCAGCGCGGCTATCGTG
GCTGGCCACGACGGGCGTTCCTTGCGCAGCTGTGCTCGACGTTGTCACTGAAGCGGGAAGGGACTGGCTG
CTATTGGGCGAAGTGCCGGGGCAGGATCTCCTGTCATCTCACCTTGCTCCTGCCGAGAAAGTATCCATCA
TGGCTGATGCAATGCGGCGGCTGCATACGCTTGATCCGGCTACCTGCCCATTCGACCACCAAGCGAAACA
TCGCATCGAGCGAGCACGTACTCGGATGGAAGCCGGTCTTGTCGATCAGGATGATCTGGACGAAGAGCAT
CAGGGGCTCGCGCCAGCCGAACTGTTCGCCAGGCTCAAGGCGCGCATGCCCGACGGCGAGGATCTCGTCG
TGACCCATGGCGATGCCTGCTTGCCGAATATCATGGTGGAAAATGGCCGCTTTTCTGGATTCATCGACTG
TGGCCGGCTGGGTGTGGCGGACCGCTATCAGGACATAGCGTTGGCTACCCGTGATATTGCTGAAGAGCTT
GGCGGCGAATGGGCTGACCGCTTCCTCGTGCTTTACGGTATCGCCGCTCCCGATTCGCAGCGCATCGCCT
TCTATCGCCTTCTTGACGAGTTCTTCTGAGCGGGACTCTGGGGTTCGAAATGACCGACCAAGCGACGCCC
AACCTGCCATCACGAGATTTCGATTCCACCGCCGCCTTCTATGAAAGGTTGGGCTTCGGAATCGTTTTCC
GGGACGCCGGCTGGATGATCCTCCAGCGCGGGGATCTCATGCTGGAGTTCTTCGCCCACCCCAACTTGTT
TATTGCAGCTTATAATGGTTACAAATAAAGCAATAGCATCACAAATTTCACAAATAAAGCATTTTTTTCA
CTGCATTCTAGTTGTGGTTTGTCCAAACTCATCAATGTATCTTATCATGTCTGGATCCCGTCGACCTCGA
GAGCTTGGCGTAATCATGGTCATAGCTGTTTCCTGTGTGAAATTGTTATCCGCTCACAATTCCACACAAC
ATACGAGCCGGAAGCATAAAGTGTAAAGCCTGGGGTGCCTAATGAGTGAGCTAACTCACATTAATTGCGT
TGCGCTCACTGCCCGCTTTCCAGTCGGGAAACCTGTCGTGCCAGCTGCATTAATGAATCGGCCAACGCGC
GGGGAGAGGCGGTTTGCGTATTGGGCGCTCTTCCGCTTCCTCGCTCACTGACTCGCTGCGCTCGGTCGTT
CGGCTGCGGCGAGCGGTATCAGCTCACTCAAAGGCGGTAATACGGTTATCCACAGAATCAGGGGATAACG
CAGGAAAGAACATGTGAGCAAAAGGCCAGCAAAAGGCCAGGAACCGTAAAAAGGCCGCGTTGCTGGCGTT
TTTCCATAGGCTCCGCCCCCCTGACGAGCATCACAAAAATCGACGCTCAAGTCAGAGGTGGCGAAACCCG
ACAGGACTATAAAGATACCAGGCGTTTCCCCCTGGAAGCTCCCTCGTGCGCTCTCCTGTTCCGACCCTGC
CGCTTACCGGATACCTGTCCGCCTTTCTCCCTTCGGGAAGCGTGGCGCTTTCTCAATGCTCACGCTGTAG
GTATCTCAGTTCGGTGTAGGTCGTTCGCTCCAAGCTGGGCTGTGTGCACGAACCCCCCGTTCAGCCCGAC
CGCTGCGCCTTATCCGGTAACTATCGTCTTGAGTCCAACCCGGTAAGACACGACTTATCGCCACTGGCAG
CAGCCACTGGTAACAGGATTAGCAGAGCGAGGTATGTAGGCGGTGCTACAGAGTTCTTGAAGTGGTGGCC
TAACTACGGCTACACTAGAAGGACAGTATTTGGTATCTGCGCTCTGCTGAAGCCAGTTACCTTCGGAAAA
AGAGTTGGTAGCTCTTGATCCGGCAAACAAACCACCGCTGGTAGCGGTGGTTTTTTTGTTTGCAAGCAGC
AGATTACGCGCAGAAAAAAAGGATCTCAAGAAGATCCTTTGATCTTTTCTACGGGGTCTGACGCTCAGTG
GAACGAAAACTCACGTTAAGGGATTTTGGTCATGAGATTATCAAAAAGGATCTTCACCTAGATCCTTTTA
AATTAAAAATGAAGTTTTAAATCAATCTAAAGTATATATGAGTAAACTTGGTCTGACAGTTACCAATGCT
TAATCAGTGAGGCACCTATCTCAGCGATCTGTCTATTTCGTTCATCCATAGTTGCCTGACTCCCCGTCGT
GTAGATAACTACGATACGGGAGGGCTTACCATCTGGCCCCAGTGCTGCAATGATACCGCGAGACCCACGC
TCACCGGCTCCAGATTTATCAGCAATAAACCAGCCAGCCGGAAGGGCCGAGCGCAGAAGTGGTCCTGCAA
CTTTATCCGCCTCCATCCAGTCTATTAATTGTTGCCGGGAAGCTAGAGTAAGTAGTTCGCCAGTTAATAG
TTTGCGCAACGTTGTTGCCATTGCTACAGGCATCGTGGTGTCACGCTCGTCGTTTGGTATGGCTTCATTC
AGCTCCGGTTCCCAACGATCAAGGCGAGTTACATGATCCCCCATGTTGTGCAAAAAAGCGGTTAGCTCCT
TCGGTCCTCCGATCGTTGTCAGAAGTAAGTTGGCCGCAGTGTTATCACTCATGGTTATGGCAGCACTGCA
TAATTCTCTTACTGTCATGCCATCCGTAAGATGCTTTTCTGTGACTGGTGAGTACTCAACCAAGTCATTC
TGAGAATAGTGTATGCGGCGACCGAGTTGCTCTTGCCCGGCGTCAATACGGGATAATACCGCGCCACATA
GCAGAACTTTAAAAGTGCTCATCATTGGAAAACGTTCTTCGGGGCGAAAACTCTCAAGGATCTTACCGCT
GTTGAGATCCAGTTCGATGTAACCCACTCGTGCACCCAACTGATCTTCAGCATCTTTTACTTTCACCAGC
GTTTCTGGGTGAGCAAAAACAGGAAGGCAAAATGCCGCAAAAAAGGGAATAAGGGCGACACGGAAATGTT
GAATACTCATACTCTTCCTTTTTCAATATTATTGAAGCATTTATCAGGGTTATTGTCTCATGAGCGGATA
CATATTTGAATGTATTTAGAAAAATAAACAAATAGGGGTTCCGCGCACATTTCCCCGAAAAGTGCCACCT
GACGTC
Features (pLannotate 1.2.2; 23 found; start..end, strand, type, name):
     36..80      -  misc_feature   bom (fragment): basis of mobility region from pBR322
    235..614     +  enhancer       CMV enhancer: human cytomegalovirus immediate early enhancer
    615..818     +  promoter       CMV promoter: human cytomegalovirus (CMV) immediate early promoter
    814..847     +  LTR            5' LTR (truncated) (fragment): truncated 5' long terminal repeat (LTR) from HIV-1
    863..881     +  promoter       T7 promoter: promoter for bacteriophage T7 RNA polymerase
    949..1587    +  CDS            VHL: VHL_HUMAN - Experimental evidence at protein level: Swiss-Prot protein existence level 1. Involved in the ubiquitination and subsequent proteasomal degradation via the von Hippel-Lindau ubiquitination complex. Seems to act as a target recruitment subunit in the E3 ubiquitin ligase complex and recruits hydroxylated hypoxia-inducible factor (HIF) under normoxic conditions. Involved in transcriptional repression through interaction with HIF1A, HIF1AN and histone deacetylases. Ubiquitinates, in an oxygen-responsive manner, ADRB2. From Homo sapiens (Human).
   1649..1667    -  promoter       SP6 promoter: promoter for bacteriophage SP6 RNA polymerase
   1693..1917    +  polyA_signal   bGH poly(A) signal: bovine growth hormone polyadenylation signal
   1921..1942    +  promoter       SV40 promoter (fragment): SV40 enhancer and early promoter
   1963..2476    +  rep_origin     M13 ori (sequence partly withheld): M13 bacteriophage origin of replication; arrow indicates direction of (+) strand synthesis
   2477..2495    -  misc_feature   MCS (fragment): pUC18/19 multiple cloning site
   2517..2589    +  promoter       SV40 promoter (fragment): SV40 enhancer and early promoter
   2616..2826    +  promoter       SV40 promoter: SV40 early promoter
   2901..3692    +  CDS            neo: KKA2_KLEPN - Also known as kan, nptII. Experimental evidence at protein level: Swiss-Prot protein existence level 1. Resistance to kanamycin, neomycin, paromomycin, ribostamycin, butirosin and gentamicin B. From Klebsiella pneumoniae.
   3716..3874    +  CDS            ble (fragment): BLE_KLEPN - Experimental evidence at protein level: Swiss-Prot protein existence level 1. Binding protein with a strong affinity to the bleomycin family of antibiotics. Binds to CL990; an antimitotic-antibiotic compound. From Klebsiella pneumoniae.
   3869..4003    +  polyA_signal   SV40 poly(A) signal: SV40 polyadenylation signal
   4059..4075    -  protein_bind   lac operator: The lac repressor binds to the lac operator to inhibit transcription in E. coli. This inhibition can be relieved by adding lactose or isopropyl-β-D-thiogalactopyranoside (IPTG). lac repressor encoded by lacI
   4083..4113    -  promoter       lac promoter: promoter for the E. coli lac operon
   4128..4149    -  protein_bind   CAP binding site: CAP binding activates transcription in the presence of cAMP. E. coli catabolite activator protein
   4162..4254    -  CDS            lacI (fragment): lac repressor; lacI; The lac repressor binds to the lac operator to inhibit transcription in E. coli. This inhibition can be relieved by adding lactose or isopropyl-β-D-thiogalactopyranoside (IPTG).
   4437..5025    -  rep_origin     ori: high-copy-number ColE1/pMB1/pBR322/pUC origin of replication
   5196..6056    -  CDS            AmpR: β-lactamase; bla; confers resistance to ampicillin, carbenicillin, and related antibiotics
   6057..6161    -  promoter       AmpR promoter: bla
