[The description below was written by a language model from this plasmid's Addgene catalogue record and pLannotate feature annotations shown in this document.]
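Description:
HA-VHL L158S-pRc/CMV is a mammalian expression plasmid built on the commercial pRc/CMV backbone and carrying the human von Hippel-Lindau tumor suppressor (VHL) coding sequence with an N-terminal HA epitope tag. The roughly 745 bp insert was placed between HindIII and ApaI sites, both destroyed during cloning. It sits downstream of the human cytomegalovirus immediate-early enhancer and promoter and upstream of the bovine growth hormone polyadenylation signal, giving strong constitutive expression in transfected mammalian cells. T7 and SP6 promoters flank the insert; they serve as sequencing primer sites and could support in vitro transcription. The annotation tool does not call the HA tag as a separate feature, and it marks a short stretch after the CMV promoter as an HIV-1 LTR fragment, which is probably only a sequence similarity.

In E. coli the plasmid is maintained at high copy through a ColE1/pUC-type origin and selected with ampicillin via β-lactamase. An M13 phage origin is also present and allows single-stranded DNA production. For stable mammalian lines, an SV40 early promoter drives the neomycin phosphotransferase gene, terminated by an SV40 poly(A) signal, conferring G418 resistance.

The record is inconsistent about the mutation. The plasmid name indicates L158S, whereas the mutation field describes a cysteine-to-phenylalanine change at residue 162 (C162F). This cannot be resolved from the information given and should be checked against the sequence. The associated publication examined how VHL regulation of hypoxia-inducible mRNAs depends on binding to complexes containing elongins B/C and Cul2, so the construct is likely meant for expressing a mutant pVHL to test those interactions and their downstream effects.
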