Addgene plasmid #22041: HA-VHL L158S-pRc/CMV
Depositing lab: William Kaelin. Depositing organization: Dana-Farber Cancer Institute. Publication: Regulation of hypoxia-inducible mRNAs by the von Hippel-Lindau tumor suppressor protein requires binding to complexes containing elongins B/C and Cul2. Lonergan KM, Iliopoulos O, Ohh M, Kamura T, Conaway RC, Conaway JW, Kaelin WG. Mol Cell Biol. 1998 Feb . 18(2):732-41. PubMed 9447969.
Backbone
  Vector backbone: pRc/CMV
  Backbone manufacturer: Invitrogen
  Backbone size w/o insert (bp): 5448
  Vector type: Mammalian Expression
  Selectable markers: Neomycin (select with G418)
Growth in bacteria
  Bacterial resistance: Ampicillin, 100 μg/mL
  Growth temperature: 37°C
  Growth strain: DH5alpha
  Growth instructions: DH5 alpha or XL1 @ 37˚C
  Copy number: High Copy
Gene/Insert
  Gene/Insert name: von Hippel-Lindau tumor suppressor (VHL) (alt name: vHL)
  Species: H. sapiens (human)
  Insert size (bp): 745
  Mutation: point mutant converting aa 162 from Cysteine to Phenylalanine (C162F)
  GenBank ID: NM_000551
  Entrez Gene: VHL (a.k.a. HRCA1, RCA1, VHL1, pVHL)
  Tag / fusion protein: HA-tag (N terminal on insert)
  Cloning method: Restriction Enzyme; 5′ cloning site Hind III (destroyed during cloning); 3′ cloning site Apa I (destroyed during cloning)
  Sequencing primers: 5′ T7; 3′ SP6
Terms and licenses: Academic/Nonprofit Terms; Industry Terms: Not Available to Industry
How to cite: HA-VHL L158S-pRc/CMV was a gift from William Kaelin (Addgene plasmid # 22041 ; http://n2t.net/addgene:22041 ; RRID:Addgene_22041)
