>Addgene plasmid #22041 | HA-VHL L158S-pRc/CMV | addgene partial sequence | sequence record 27847 | 22041 with T7
CCCCTACGACGTGCCCGACTACGCCTCCCTCGGATCCGCCACCATGCCCCGGAGGGCGGAGAACTGGGAC
GAGGCCGAGGTAGGCGCGGAGGAGGCAGGCGTCGAAGAGTACGGCCCTGAAGAAGACGGCGGGGAGGAGT
CGGGCGCCGAGGAGTCCGGCCCGGAAGAGTCCGGCCCGGAGGAACTGGGCGCCGAGGAGGAGATGGAGGC
CGGGCGGCCGCGGCCCGTGCTGCGCTCGGTGAACTCGCGCGAGCCCTCCCAGGTCATCTTCTGCAATCGC
AGTCCGCGCGTCGTGCTGCCCGTATGGCTCAACTTCGACGGCGAGCCGCAGCCCTACCCAACGCTGCCGC
CTGGCACGGGCCGCCGCATCCACAGCTACCGAGGTCACCTTTGGCTCTTCAGAGATGCAGGGACACACGA
TGGGCTTCTGGTTAACCAAACTGAATTATTTGTGCCATCTCTCAATGTTGACGGACAGCCTATTTTTGCC
AATATCACACTGCCAGTGTATACTTCGAAAGAGCGATGCCTCCAGGTTGTCCGGAGCCTAGTCAAGCCTG
AGAATTACAGGAGACTGGACATCGTCAGGTCGCTCTACGAAGATCTGGAAGACCACCCAAATGTGCANAA
AGACCTGGAGCGG
